Addgene plasmid #188916: pBS-SKII-3XHA-fSNAP-NAT
Purpose: Integration cassette to create C-terminal fusions for fluorescent tagging
Depositing lab: Stephen Buratowski. Depositing organization: Harvard Medical School. Publication: A set of Saccharomyces cerevisiae integration vectors for fluorescent dye labeling of proteins. Baek I, Le SN, Jeon J, Chun Y, Reed C, Buratowski S. G3 (Bethesda). 2022 Aug 9. pii: 6659097. doi: 10.1093/g3journal/jkac201. PubMed 35944214.
Backbone
  Vector backbone: pBlueScript II SK (+)
  Vector type: Yeast Expression
  Selectable markers: Nourseothricin
Growth in bacteria
  Bacterial resistance: Ampicillin, 100 μg/mL
  Growth temperature: 37°C
  Growth strain: DH5alpha
  Copy number: High Copy
Gene/Insert
  Gene/Insert name: 3XHA-fSNAP-NAT
  Species: Synthetic
  Cloning method: Gibson Cloning
Terms and licenses: Academic/Nonprofit Terms; Industry Terms: Not Available to Industry
How to cite: pBS-SKII-3XHA-fSNAP-NAT was a gift from Stephen Buratowski (Addgene plasmid # 188916 ; http://n2t.net/addgene:188916 ; RRID:Addgene_188916)
