[The description below was written by a language model from this plasmid's Addgene catalogue record and pLannotate feature annotations shown in this document.]
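Description:
pBS-SKII-3XHA-fSNAP-NAT is a 4.8 kb template plasmid for C-terminal tagging of genes in Saccharomyces cerevisiae, built by Gibson assembly in a pBluescript II SK(+) backbone. It is maintained in E. coli through the high-copy ColE1/pUC origin and the β-lactamase (AmpR) gene, which confers ampicillin resistance. It keeps the usual pBluescript elements: an f1 phage origin, a disrupted lacZα with its lac promoter/operator, and T7 and T3 promoters flanking what remains of the multiple cloning site. No yeast replication origin or centromere is annotated, consistent with its catalogued role as an integration cassette rather than an episomal expression vector.

The synthetic insert sits between the two MCS fragments and has two parts. The first is a promoterless coding segment consisting of three tandem HA epitopes followed by the fast-reacting variant of SNAP-tag, an O6-alkylguanine-DNA-alkyltransferase derivative that bonds covalently to benzylguanine-linked substrates such as fluorescent dyes. The second is a nourseothricin resistance marker in which the Streptomyces noursei nat1 acetyltransferase is driven by the Ashbya gossypii TEF promoter and ended by the TEF terminator. Because the tag has no promoter of its own, it is expressed only when the cassette is joined in frame to the 3' end of a chromosomal gene, so the fusion remains under that gene's native regulation. Integrants are selected on nourseothricin. No dedicated terminator is annotated between the SNAP-tag sequence and the TEF promoter, and the record does not describe how the cassette is targeted to a locus. The resulting fusion proteins can be labelled with dyes through SNAP-tag for fluorescence work, and the HA epitopes allow antibody-based detection.
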