Features (pLannotate 1.2.2; 18 found; start..end, strand, type, name):
     45..473     -  rep_origin     f1 ori (sequence partly withheld): f1 bacteriophage origin of replication; arrow indicates direction of (+) strand synthesis
    478..633     -  CDS            lacZα (fragment): LacZα fragment of β-galactosidase; lacZ fragment
    641..659     +  promoter       T7 promoter: promoter for bacteriophage T7 RNA polymerase
    668..716     -  misc_feature   MCS (fragment): pBluescript multiple cloning site
    750..839     +  CDS            3xHA: three tandem HA epitope tags
    870..1415    +  CDS            SNAP-tag®: human O6-alkylguanine-DNA-alkyltransferase variant that forms covalent bonds with benzylguanine derivatives fast-reacting variant, optimized for mammalian expression
   1473..1816    +  promoter       TEF promoter: Ashbya gossypii TEF promoter
   1823..2387    +  CDS            NrsR (fragment): nourseothricin acetyltransferase; Streptomyces noursei nat1; confers resistance to nourseothricin
   2395..2592    +  terminator     TEF terminator: Ashbya gossypii TEF terminator
   2616..2653    -  misc_feature   MCS (fragment): pBluescript multiple cloning site
   2666..2684    -  promoter       T3 promoter: promoter for bacteriophage T3 RNA polymerase
   2729..2745    -  protein_bind   lac operator: The lac repressor binds to the lac operator to inhibit transcription in E. coli. This inhibition can be relieved by adding lactose or isopropyl-β-D-thiogalactopyranoside (IPTG). lac repressor encoded by lacI
   2753..2783    -  promoter       lac promoter: promoter for the E. coli lac operon
   2798..2819    -  protein_bind   CAP binding site: CAP binding activates transcription in the presence of cAMP. E. coli catabolite activator protein
   2832..2924    -  CDS            lacI (fragment): lac repressor; lacI; The lac repressor binds to the lac operator to inhibit transcription in E. coli. This inhibition can be relieved by adding lactose or isopropyl-β-D-thiogalactopyranoside (IPTG).
   3107..3695    -  rep_origin     ori: high-copy-number ColE1/pMB1/pBR322/pUC origin of replication
   3866..4726    -  CDS            AmpR: β-lactamase; bla; confers resistance to ampicillin, carbenicillin, and related antibiotics
   4727..4831    -  promoter       AmpR promoter: bla
>Addgene plasmid #188916 | pBS-SKII-3XHA-fSNAP-NAT | addgene full sequence | sequence record 371288 | Addgene NGS Result
CCCGAAAAGTGCCACCTAAATTGTAAGCGTTAATATTTTGTTAAAATTCGCGTTAAATTTTTGTTAAATC
AGCTCATTTTTTAACCAATAGGCCGAAATCGGCAAAATCCCTTATAAATCAAAAGAATAGACCGAGATAG
GGT
[37 nt withheld, positions 144-180]
AAAGAACGTGGACTCCAACGTCAAAGG
[49 nt withheld, positions 208-256]
T
[91 nt withheld, positions 258-348]
G
[124 nt withheld, positions 350-473]
CCCATTCGCCATTCAGGCTGCGCAACTGTTGGGAAGGGCGATCGGTGCGGGCCTCTTCGCTATTACGCCA
GCTGGCGAAAGGGGGATGTGCTGCAAGGCGATTAAGTTGGGTAACGCCAGGGTTTTCCCAGTCACGACGT
TGTAAAACGACGGCCAGTGAGCGCGCGTAATACGACTCACTATAGGGCGAATTGGGTACCGGGCCCCCCC
TCGAGGTCGACGGTATCGATAAGCTTGATATCGGGTCGACGGATCCCCGGGTTAATTAACATCTTTTACC
CATACGATGTTCCTGACTATGCGGGCTATCCCTATGACGTCCCGGACTATGCAGGATCCTATCCATATGA
CGTTCCAGATTACGCTGCTCAGTGCGGTTCAGGTGGATCTGGTTCTATGGACAAAGACTGCGAAATGAAG
CGCACCACCCTGGATAGCCCTCTGGGCAAGCTGGAACTGTCTGGGTGCGAACAGGGCCTGCACCGTATCA
TCTTCCTGGGCAAAGGAACATCTGCCGCCGACGCCGTGGAAGTGCCTGCCCCAGCCGCCGTGCTGGGCGG
ACCAGAGCCACTGATGCAGGCCACCGCCTGGCTCAACGCCTACTTTCACCAGCCTGAGGCCATCGAGGAG
TTCCCTGTGCCAGCCCTGCACCACCCAGTGTTCCAGCAGGAGAGCTTTACCCGCCAGGTGCTGTGGAAAC
TGCTGAAAGTGGTGAAGTTCGGAGAGGTCATCAGCTACAGCCACCTGGCCGCCCTGGCCGGCAATCCCGC
CGCCACCGCCGCCGTGAAAACCGCCCTGAGCGGAAATCCCGTGCCCATTCTGATCCCCTGCCACCGGGTG
GTGCAGGGCGACCTGGACGTGGGGGGCTACGAGGGCGGGCTCGCCGTGAAAGAGTGGCTGCTGGCCCACG
AGGGCCACAGACTGGGCAAGCCTGGGCTGGGTTAATATATAACTGTCTAGAAATAAAGAGTATCATCTTT
CAAAGGTCACCCGGCCAGCGACATGGAGGCCCAGAATACCCTCCTTGACAGTCTTGACGTGCGCAGCTCA
GGGGCATGATGTGACTGTCGCCCGTACATTTAGCCCATACATCCCCATGTATAATCATTTGCATCCATAC
ATTTTGATGGCCGCACGGCGCGAAGCAAAAATTACGGCTCCTCGCTGCAGACCTGCGAGCAGGGAAACGC
TCCCCTCACAGACGCGTTGAATTGTCCCCACGCCGCGCCCCTGTAGAGAAATATAAAAGGTTAGGATTTG
CCACTGAGGTTCTTCTTTCATATACTTCCTTTTAAAATCTTGCTAGGATACAGTTCTCACATCACATCCG
AACATAAACAACCATGGGTACCACTCTTGACGACACGGCTTACCGGTACCGCACCAGTGTCCCGGGGGAC
GCCGAGGCCATCGAGGCACTGGATGGGTCCTTCACCACCGACACCGTCTTCCGCGTCACCGCCACCGGGG
ACGGCTTCACCCTGCGGGAGGTGCCGGTGGACCCGCCCCTGACCAAGGTGTTCCCCGACGACGAATCGGA
CGACGAATCGGACGACGGGGAGGACGGCGACCCGGACTCCCGGACGTTCGTCGCGTACGGGGACGACGGC
GACCTGGCGGGCTTCGTGGTCGTCTCGTACTCCGGCTGGAACCGCCGGCTGACCGTCGAGGACATCGAGG
TCGCCCCGGAGCACCGGGGGCACGGGGTCGGGCGCGCGTTGATGGGGCTCGCGACGGAGTTCGCCCGCGA
GCGGGGCGCCGGGCACCTCTGGCTGGAGGTCACCAACGTCAACGCACCGGCGATCCACGCGTACCGGCGG
ATGGGGTTCACCCTCTGCGGCCTGGACACCGCCCTGTACGACGGCACCGCCTCGGACGGCGAGCAGGCGC
TCTACATGAGCATGCCCTGCCCCTAATCAGTACTGACAATAAAAAGATTCTTGTTTTCAAGAACTTGTCA
TTTGTATAGTTTTTTTATATTGTAGTTGTTCTATTTTAATCAAATGTTAGCGTGATTTATATTTTTTTTC
GCCTCGACATCATCTGCCCAGATGCGAAGTTAAGTGCGCAGAAAGTAATATCATGCGTCAATCGTATGTG
AATGCTGGTCGCTATACTGCTGTCGATTCGATACTAACGCCGCCACTAGTTCTAGAGCGGCCGCCACCGC
GGTGGAGCTCCAGCTTTTGTTCCCTTTAGTGAGGGTTAATTGCGCGCTTGGCGTAATCATGGTCATAGCT
GTTTCCTGTGTGAAATTGTTATCCGCTCACAATTCCACACAACATACGAGCCGGAAGCATAAAGTGTAAA
GCCTGGGGTGCCTAATGAGTGAGCTAACTCACATTAATTGCGTTGCGCTCACTGCCCGCTTTCCAGTCGG
GAAACCTGTCGTGCCAGCTGCATTAATGAATCGGCCAACGCGCGGGGAGAGGCGGTTTGCGTATTGGGCG
CTCTTCCGCTTCCTCGCTCACTGACTCGCTGCGCTCGGTCGTTCGGCTGCGGCGAGCGGTATCAGCTCAC
TCAAAGGCGGTAATACGGTTATCCACAGAATCAGGGGATAACGCAGGAAAGAACATGTGAGCAAAAGGCC
AGCAAAAGGCCAGGAACCGTAAAAAGGCCGCGTTGCTGGCGTTTTTCCATAGGCTCCGCCCCCCTGACGA
GCATCACAAAAATCGACGCTCAAGTCAGAGGTGGCGAAACCCGACAGGACTATAAAGATACCAGGCGTTT
CCCCCTGGAAGCTCCCTCGTGCGCTCTCCTGTTCCGACCCTGCCGCTTACCGGATACCTGTCCGCCTTTC
TCCCTTCGGGAAGCGTGGCGCTTTCTCATAGCTCACGCTGTAGGTATCTCAGTTCGGTGTAGGTCGTTCG
CTCCAAGCTGGGCTGTGTGCACGAACCCCCCGTTCAGCCCGACCGCTGCGCCTTATCCGGTAACTATCGT
CTTGAGTCCAACCCGGTAAGACACGACTTATCGCCACTGGCAGCAGCCACTGGTAACAGGATTAGCAGAG
CGAGGTATGTAGGCGGTGCTACAGAGTTCTTGAAGTGGTGGCCTAACTACGGCTACACTAGAAGAACAGT
ATTTGGTATCTGCGCTCTGCTGAAGCCAGTTACCTTCGGAAAAAGAGTTGGTAGCTCTTGATCCGGCAAA
CAAACCACCGCTGGTAGCGGTGGTTTTTTTGTTTGCAAGCAGCAGATTACGCGCAGAAAAAAAGGATCTC
AAGAAGATCCTTTGATCTTTTCTACGGGGTCTGACGCTCAGTGGAACGAAAACTCACGTTAAGGGATTTT
GGTCATGAGATTATCAAAAAGGATCTTCACCTAGATCCTTTTAAATTAAAAATGAAGTTTTAAATCAATC
TAAAGTATATATGAGTAAACTTGGTCTGACAGTTACCAATGCTTAATCAGTGAGGCACCTATCTCAGCGA
TCTGTCTATTTCGTTCATCCATAGTTGCCTGACTCCCCGTCGTGTAGATAACTACGATACGGGAGGGCTT
ACCATCTGGCCCCAGTGCTGCAATGATACCGCGAGACCCACGCTCACCGGCTCCAGATTTATCAGCAATA
AACCAGCCAGCCGGAAGGGCCGAGCGCAGAAGTGGTCCTGCAACTTTATCCGCCTCCATCCAGTCTATTA
ATTGTTGCCGGGAAGCTAGAGTAAGTAGTTCGCCAGTTAATAGTTTGCGCAACGTTGTTGCCATTGCTAC
AGGCATCGTGGTGTCACGCTCGTCGTTTGGTATGGCTTCATTCAGCTCCGGTTCCCAACGATCAAGGCGA
GTTACATGATCCCCCATGTTGTGCAAAAAAGCGGTTAGCTCCTTCGGTCCTCCGATCGTTGTCAGAAGTA
AGTTGGCCGCAGTGTTATCACTCATGGTTATGGCAGCACTGCATAATTCTCTTACTGTCATGCCATCCGT
AAGATGCTTTTCTGTGACTGGTGAGTACTCAACCAAGTCATTCTGAGAATAGTGTATGCGGCGACCGAGT
TGCTCTTGCCCGGCGTCAATACGGGATAATACCGCGCCACATAGCAGAACTTTAAAAGTGCTCATCATTG
GAAAACGTTCTTCGGGGCGAAAACTCTCAAGGATCTTACCGCTGTTGAGATCCAGTTCGATGTAACCCAC
TCGTGCACCCAACTGATCTTCAGCATCTTTTACTTTCACCAGCGTTTCTGGGTGAGCAAAAACAGGAAGG
CAAAATGCCGCAAAAAAGGGAATAAGGGCGACACGGAAATGTTGAATACTCATACTCTTCCTTTTTCAAT
ATTATTGAAGCATTTATCAGGGTTATTGTCTCATGAGCGGATACATATTTGAATGTATTTAGAAAAATAA
ACAAATAGGGGTTCCGCGCACATTTC
